>Addgene plasmid #162924 | C413-E31: attB4-TRE3Gp>-attB1r | addgene full sequence | sequence record 333333 | Addgene NGS Result
CCGCCACCCTCCGGGCCGTTGCTTCACAACGTTCAAATCCGCTCCCGGCGGATTTGTCCTACTCAGGAGA
GCGTTCACCGACAAACAACAGATAAAACGAAAGGCCCAGTCTTCCGACTGAGCCTTTCGTTTTATTTGAT
GCCTGGCAGTTCCCTACTCTCGCGTTAACGCTAGCATGGATGTTTTCCCAGTCACGACGTTGTAAAACGA
CGGCCAGTCTTAAAATTCGAGCTCGGTCCGATCGGGCCCGCGTTAACGCTACCATGGAGCTCCAAATAAT
GATTTTATTTTGACTGATAGTGACCTGTTCGTTGCAACAAATTGATAAGCAATGCTTTTTTATAATGCCA
ACTTTGTATAGAAAAGTTGGCTTTACTCCCTATCAGTGATAGAGAACGTATGAAGAGTTTACTCCCTATC
AGTGATAGAGAACGTATGCAGACTTTACTCCCTATCAGTGATAGAGAACGTATAAGGAGTTTACTCCCTA
TCAGTGATAGAGAACGTATGACCAGTTTACTCCCTATCAGTGATAGAGAACGTATCTACAGTTTACTCCC
TATCAGTGATAGAGAACGTATATCCAGTTTACTCCCTATCAGTGATAGAGAACGTATAAGCTTTAGGCGT
GTACGGTGGGCGCCTATAAAAGCAGAGCTCGTTTAGTGAACCGTCAGATCGCCTGGAGCAATTCCACAAC
ACTTTTGTCTTATACCAACTTTCCGTACCACTTCCTACCCTCGTAAAACAACTTTGTACAAAAAAGTTGA
ACGAGAAACGTAAAATGATATAAATATCAATATATTAAATTAGATTTTGCATAAAAAACAGACTACATAA
TACTGTAAAACACAACATATGCAGTCACTATGAACCAACTACTTAGATGGTATTAGTGACCTGTAGAATT
CGAGCTCTAGAGCTGCAGGGCGGCCGCGATATCCCCTATAGTGAGTCGTATTACATGGTCATAGCTGTTT
CCTGGCAGCTCTGGCCCGTGTCTCAAAATCTCTGATGTTACATTGCACAAGATCGGTACCCGGGGATCCT
CTAGACCAGCCAGGACAGAAATGCCTCGACTTCGCTGCTACCCAAGGTTGCCGGGTGACGCACACCGTGG
AAACGGATGAAGGCACGAACCCAGTGGACATAAGCCTGTTCGGTTCGTAAGCTGTAATGCAAGTAGCGTA
TGCGCTCACGCAACTGGTCCAGAACCTTGACCGAACGCAGCGGTGGTAACGGCGCAGTGGCGGTTTTCAT
GGCTTGTTATGACTGTTTTTTTGGGGTACAGTCTATGCCTCGGGCATCCAAGCAGCAAGCGCGTTACGCC
GTGGGTCGATGTTTGATGTTATGGAGCAGCAACGATGTTACGCAGCAGGGCAGTCGCCCTAAAACAAAGT
TAAACATTATGAGGGAAGCGGTGATCGCCGAAGTATCGACTCAACTATCAGAGGTAGTTGGCGTCATCGA
GCGCCATCTCGAACCGACGTTGCTGGCCGTACATTTGTACGGCTCCGCAGTGGATGGCGGCCTGAAGCCA
CACAGTGATATTGATTTGCTGGTTACGGTGACCGTAAGGCTTGATGAAACAACGCGGCGAGCTTTGATCA
ACGACCTTTTGGAAACTTCGGCTTCCCCTGGAGAGAGCGAGATTCTCCGCGCTGTAGAAGTCACCATTGT
TGTGCACGACGACATCATTCCGTGGCGTTATCCAGCTAAGCGCGAACTGCAATTTGGAGAATGGCAGCGC
AATGACATTCTTGCAGGTATCTTCGAGCCAGCCACGATCGACATTGATCTGGCTATCTTGCTGACAAAAG
CAAGAGAACATAGCGTTGCCTTGGTAGGTCCAGCGGCGGAGGAACTCTTTGATCCGGTTCCTGAACAGGA
TCTATTTGAGGCGCTAAATGAAACCTTAACGCTATGGAACTCGCCGCCCGACTGGGCTGGCGATGAGCGA
AATGTAGTGCTTACGTTGTCCCGCATTTGGTACAGCGCAGTAACCGGCAAAATCGCGCCGAAGGATGTCG
CTGCCGACTGGGCAATGGAGCGCCTGCCGGCCCAGTATCAGCCCGTCATACTTGAAGCTAGACAGGCTTA
TCTTGGACAAGAAGAAGATCGCTTGGCCTCGCGCGCAGATCAGTTGGAAGAATTTGTCCACTACGTGAAA
GGCGAGATCACCAAGGTAGTCGGCAAATAACCCTCGAGCCACCCATGACCAAAATCCCTTAACGTGAGTT
ACGCGTCGTTCCACTGAGCGTCAGACCCCGTAGAAAAGATCAAAGGATCTTCTTGAGATCCTTTTTTTCT
GCGCGTAATCTGCTGCTTGCAAACAAAAAAACCACCGCTACCAGCGGTGGTTTGTTTGCCGGATCAAGAG
CTACCAACTCTTTTTCCGAAGGTAACTGGCTTCAGCAGAGCGCAGATACCAAATACTGTTCTTCTAGTGT
AGCCGTAGTTAGGCCACCACTTCAAGAACTCTGTAGCACCGCCTACATACCTCGCTCTGCTAATCCTGTT
ACCAGTGGCTGCTGCCAGTGGCGATAAGTCGTGTCTTACCGGGTTGGACTCAAGACGATAGTTACCGGAT
AAGGCGCAGCGGTCGGGCTGAACGGGGGGTTCGTGCACACAGCCCAGCTTGGAGCGAACGACCTACACCG
AACTGAGATACCTACAGCGTGAGCTATGAGAAAGCGCCACGCTTCCCGAAGGGAGAAAGGCGGACAGGTA
TCCGGTAAGCGGCAGGGTCGGAACAGGAGAGCGCACGAGGGAGCTTCCAGGGGGAAACGCCTGGTATCTT
TATAGTCCTGTCGGGTTTCGCCACCTCTGACTTGAGCGTCGATTTTTGTGATGCTCGTCAGGGGGGCGGA
GCCTATGGAAAAACGCCAGCAACGCGGCCTTTTTACGGTTCCTGGCCTTTTGCTGGCCTTTTGCTCACAT
GTTCTTTCCTGCGTTATCCCCTGATTCTGTGGATAACCGTATTACCGCCTTTGAGTGAGCTGATACCGCT
CGCCGCAGCCGAACGACCGAGCGCAGCGAGTCAGTGAGCGAGGAAGCGGAAGAGCGCCCAATACGCAAAC
CGCCTCTCCCCGCGCGTTGGCCGATTCATTAATGCAGCTGGCACGACAGGTTTCCCGACTGGAAAGCGGG
CAGTGAGCGCAACGCAATTAATACGCGTACCGCTAGCCAGGAAGAGTTTGTAGAAACGCAAAAAGGCCAT
CCGTCAGGATGGCCTTCTGCTTAGTTTGATGCCTGGCAGTTTATGGCGGGCGTCCTGC
Features (pLannotate 1.2.2; 14 found; start..end, strand, type, name):
     92..135     +  terminator     rrnB T1 terminator: Escherichia coli rrnB; transcription terminator T1 from the E. coli rrnB gene
    182..218     -  CDS            lacZα (fragment): LacZα fragment of β-galactosidase; lacZ fragment
    273..358     +  protein_bind   attL1 (fragment): mutant version of attL; recombination site for the Gateway® LR reaction LR Clonase™
    349..369     +  protein_bind   attB4: mutant version of attB; core recombination site for the Gateway® BP reaction BP Clonase™
    372..747     +  promoter       TRE3G promoter: 3rd-generation Tet-responsive promoter that can be activated by binding of Tet-On® 3G
    748..872     +  protein_bind   attR1: mutant version of attR; recombination site for the Gateway® LR reaction LR Clonase™
    945..963     -  promoter       T7 promoter: promoter for bacteriophage T7 RNA polymerase
   1033..1055    +  misc_feature   MCS (fragment): pUC18/19 multiple cloning site
   1147..1170    +  promoter       Pc promoter (fragment): intI1 (promoter lies within the coding sequence); class 1 integron promoter
   1346..1402    +  CDS            GmR (fragment): gentamycin acetyltransferase; aacC1; confers resistance to gentamycin
   1409..2200    +  CDS            SmR: aminoglycoside adenylyltransferase (Murphy, 1985); aadA; confers resistance to spectinomycin and streptomycin
   2293..2881    +  rep_origin     ori: high-copy-number ColE1/pMB1/pBR322/pUC origin of replication
   3064..3156    +  CDS            lacI (fragment): lac repressor; lacI; The lac repressor binds to the lac operator to inhibit transcription in E. coli. This inhibition can be relieved by adding lactose or isopropyl-β-D-thiogalactopyranoside (IPTG).
   3211..3238    -  terminator     rrnB T2 terminator: transcription terminator T2 from the E. coli rrnB gene
