>Addgene plasmid #162924 | C413-E31: attB4-TRE3Gp>-attB1r Sequencing Result | analyzer sequence | sequence record 330957
TTAACGCTAGCATGGATGTTTTCCCAGTCACGACGTTGTAAAACGACGGCCAGTCTTAAAATTCGAGCTC
GGTCCGATCGGGCCCGCGTTAACGCTACCATGGAGCTCCAAATAATGATTTTATTTTGACTGATAGTGAC
CTGTTCGTTGCAACAAATTGATAAGCAATGCTTTTTTATAATGCCAACTTTGTATAGAAAAGTTGGCCTC
CGCGCCGGGTTTTGGCGCCTCCCGCGGGCGCCCCCCTCCTCACGGCGAGCGCTGCCACGTCAGACGAAGG
GCGCAGCGAGCGTCCTGATCCTTCCGCCCGGACGCTCAGGACAGCGGCCCGCTGCTCATAAGACTCGGCC
TTAGAACCCCAGTATCAGCAGAAGGACATTTTAGGACGGGACTTGGGTGACTCTAGGGCACTGGTTTTCT
TTCCAGAGAGCGGAACAGGCGAGGAAAAGTAGTCCCTTCTCGGCGATTCTGCGGAGGGATCTCCGTGGGG
CGGTGAACGCCGATGATTATATAAGGACGCGCCGGGTGTGGCACAGCTAGTTCCGTCGCAGCCGGGATTT
GGGTCGCGGTTCTTGTTTGTGGATCGCTGTGATCGTCACTTGGTGAGTAGCGGGCTGCTGGGCTGGCCGG
GGCTTTCGTGGCCGCCGGGCCGCTCGGTGGGACGGAAGCGTGTGGAGAGACCGCCAAGGGCTGTAGTCTG
GGTCCGCGAGCAAGGTTGCCCTGAACTGGGGGTTGGGGGGAGCGCAGCAAAATGGCGGCTGTTCCCGAGT
CTTGAATGGAAGACGCTTGTGAGGCGGGCTGTGAGGTCGTTGAAACAAGGTGGGGGGCATGGTGGGCGGC
AAGAACCCAAGGTCTTGAGGCCTTCGCTAATGCGGGAAAGCTCTTATTCGGGTGAGATGGGCTGGGGCAC
CATCTGGGGACCCTGACGTGAAGTTTGTCACTGACTGGAGAACTCGGTTTGTCGTCTGTTGCGGGGGCGG
CAGTTATGGCGGTGCCGTTGGGCAGTGCACCCGTACCTTTGGGAGCGCGCGCCCTCGTCGTGTCGTGACG
TCACCCGTTCTGTTGGCTTATAATGCAGGGTGGGGCCACCTGCCGGTAGGTGTGCGGTAGGCTTTTCTCC
GTCGCAGGACGCAGGGTTCGGGCCTAGGGTAGGCTCTCCTGAATCGACAGGCGCCGGACCTCTGGTGAGG
GGAGGGATAAGTGAGGCGTCAGTTTCTTTGGTCGGTTTTATGTACCTATCTTCTTAAGTAGCTGAAGCTC
CGGTTTTGAACTATGCGCTCGGGGTTGGCGAGTGTGTTTTGTGAAGTTTTTTAGGCACCTTTTGAAATGT
AATCATTTGGGTCAATATGTAATTTTCAGTGTTAGACTAGTAAATTGTCCGCTAAATTCTGGCCGTTTTT
GGCTTTTTTGTTAGACGCAACTTTGTACAAAAAAGTTGAACGAGAAACGTAAAATGATATAAATATCAAT
ATATTAAATTAGATTTTGCATAAAAAACAGACTACATAATACTGTAAAACACAACATATGCAGTCACTAT
GAACCAACTACTTAGATGGTATTAGTGACCTGTAGAATTCGAGCTCTAGAGCTGCAGGGCGGCCGCGATA
TCCCCTATAGTGAGTCGTATTACATGGTCATAGCTGTTTCCTGGCAGCTCTGGCCCGTGTCTCAAAATCT
CTGATGTTACATTGCACAAGATCGGTACCCGGGGATCCTCTAGACCAGCCAGGACAGAAATGCCTCGACT
TCGCTGCTACCCAAGGTTGCCGGGTGACGCACACCGTGGAAACGGATGAAGGCACGAACCCAGTGGACAT
AAGCCTGTTCGGTTCGTAAGCTGTAATGCAAGTAGCGTATGCGCTCACGCAACTGGTCCAGAACCTTGAC
CGAACGCAGCGGTGGTAACGGCGCAGTGGCGGTTTTCATGGCTTGTTATGACTGTTTTTTTGGGGTACAG
TCTATGCCTCGGGCATCCAAGCAGCAAGCGCGTTACGCCGTGGGTCGATGTTTGATGTTATGGAGCAGCA
ACGATGTTACGCAGCAGGGCAGTCGCCCTAAAACAAAGTTAAACATTATGAGGGAAGCGGTGATCGCCGA
AGTATCGACTCAACTATCAGAGGTAGTTGGCGTCATCGAGCGCCATCTCGAACCGACGTTGCTGGCCGTA
CATTTGTACGGCTCCGCAGTGGATGGCGGCCTGAAGCCACACAGTGATATTGATTTGCTGGTTACGGTGA
CCGTAAGGCTTGATGAAACAACGCGGCGAGCTTTGATCAACGACCTTTTGGAAACTTCGGCTTCCCCTGG
AGAGAGCGAGATTCTCCGCGCTGTAGAAGTCACCATTGTTGTGCACGACGACATCATTCCGTGGCGTTAT
CCAGCTAAGCGCGAACTGCAATTTGGAGAATGGCAGCGCAATGACATTCTTGCAGGTATCTTCGAGCCAG
CCACGATCGACATTGATCTGGCTATCTTGCTGACAAAAGCAAGAGAACATAGCGTTGCCTTGGTAGGTCC
AGCGGCGGAGGAACTCTTTGATCCGGTTCCTGAACAGGATCTATTTGAGGCGCTAAATGAAACCTTAACG
CTATGGAACTCGCCGCCCGACTGGGCTGGCGATGAGCGAAATGTAGTGCTTACGTTGTCCCGCATTTGGT
ACAGCGCAGTAACCGGCAAAATCGCGCCGAAGGATGTCGCTGCCGACTGGGCAATGGAGCGCCTGCCGGC
CCAGTATCAGCCCGTCATACTTGAAGCTAGACAGGCTTATCTTGGACAAGAAGAAGATCGCTTGGCCTCG
CGCGCAGATCAGTTGGAAGAATTTGTCCACTACGTGAAAGGCGAGATCACCAAGGTAGTCGGCAAATAAC
CCTCGAGCCACCCATGACCAAAATCCCTTAACGTGAGTTACGCGTCGTTCCACTGAGCGTCAGACCCCGT
AGAAAAGATCAAAGGATCTTCTTGAGATCCTTTTTTTCTGCGCGTAATCTGCTGCTTGCAAACAAAAAAA
CCACCGCTACCAGCGGTGGTTTGTTTGCCGGATCAAGAGCTACCAACTCTTTTTCCGAAGGTAACTGGCT
TCAGCAGAGCGCAGATACCAAATACTGTTCTTCTAGTGTAGCCGTAGTTAGGCCACCACTTCAAGAACTC
TGTAGCACCGCCTACATACCTCGCTCTGCTAATCCTGTTACCAGTGGCTGCTGCCAGTGGCGATAAGTCG
TGTCTTACCGGGTTGGACTCAAGACGATAGTTACCGGATAAGGCGCAGCGGTCGGGCTGAACGGGGGGTT
CGTGCACACAGCCCAGCTTGGAGCGAACGACCTACACCGAACTGAGATACCTACAGCGTGAGCTATGAGA
AAGCGCCACGCTTCCCGAAGGGAGAAAGGCGGACAGGTATCCGGTAAGCGGCAGGGTCGGAACAGGAGAG
CGCACGAGGGAGCTTCCAGGGGGAAACGCCTGGTATCTTTATAGTCCTGTCGGGTTTCGCCACCTCTGAC
TTGAGCGTCGATTTTTGTGATGCTCGTCAGGGGGGCGGAGCCTATGGAAAAACGCCAGCAACGCGGCCTT
TTTACGGTTCCTGGCCTTTTGCTGGCCTTTTGCTCACATGTTCTTTCCTGCGTTATCCCCTGATTCTGTG
GATAACCGTATTACCGCCTTTGAGTGAGCTGATACCGCTCGCCGCAGCCGAACGACCGAGCGCAGCGAGT
CAGTGAGCGAGGAAGCGGAAGAGCGCCCAATACGCAAACCGCCTCTCCCCGCGCGTTGGCCGATTCATTA
ATGCAGCTGGCACGACAGGTTTCCCGACTGGAAAGCGGGCAGTGAGCGCAACGCAATTAATACGCGTACC
GCTAGCCAGGAAGAGTTTGTAGAAACGCAAAAAGGCCATCCGTCAGGATGGCCTTCTGCTTAGTTTGATG
CCTGGCAGTTTATGGCGGGCGTCCTGCCCGCCACCCTCCGGGCCGTTGCTTCACAACGTTCAAATCCGCT
CCCGGCGGATTTGTCCTACTCAGGAGAGCGTTCACCGACAAACAACAGATAAAACGAAAGGCCCAGTCTT
CCGACTGAGCCTTTCGTTTTATTTGATGCCTGGCAGTTCCCTACTCTCGCG
Features (pLannotate 1.2.2; 14 found; start..end, strand, type, name):
     18..54      -  CDS            lacZα (fragment): LacZα fragment of β-galactosidase; lacZ fragment
    109..194     +  protein_bind   attL1 (fragment): mutant version of attL; recombination site for the Gateway® LR reaction LR Clonase™
    185..205     +  protein_bind   attB4: mutant version of attB; core recombination site for the Gateway® BP reaction BP Clonase™
    205..1416    +  promoter       UbC promoter: human ubiquitin C promoter
   1418..1541    +  protein_bind   attR6: mutant version of attR; recombination site for the Gateway® LR reaction LR Clonase™
   1614..1632    -  promoter       T7 promoter: promoter for bacteriophage T7 RNA polymerase
   1702..1724    +  misc_feature   MCS (fragment): pUC18/19 multiple cloning site
   1816..1839    +  promoter       Pc promoter (fragment): intI1 (promoter lies within the coding sequence); class 1 integron promoter
   2015..2071    +  CDS            GmR (fragment): gentamycin acetyltransferase; aacC1; confers resistance to gentamycin
   2078..2869    +  CDS            SmR: aminoglycoside adenylyltransferase (Murphy, 1985); aadA; confers resistance to spectinomycin and streptomycin
   2962..3550    +  rep_origin     ori: high-copy-number ColE1/pMB1/pBR322/pUC origin of replication
   3733..3825    +  CDS            lacI (fragment): lac repressor; lacI; The lac repressor binds to the lac operator to inhibit transcription in E. coli. This inhibition can be relieved by adding lactose or isopropyl-β-D-thiogalactopyranoside (IPTG).
   3880..3907    -  terminator     rrnB T2 terminator: transcription terminator T2 from the E. coli rrnB gene
   4039..4082    +  terminator     rrnB T1 terminator: Escherichia coli rrnB; transcription terminator T1 from the E. coli rrnB gene
