[The description below was written by a language model from this plasmid's Addgene catalogue record and pLannotate feature annotations shown in this document.]
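Description:
C413-E31: attB4-TRE3Gp>-attB1r is a Gateway entry clone built in the pDonr233 donor backbone that supplies a tetracycline-regulated promoter module for multisite recombinational assembly of mammalian expression constructs. It is a small bacterial plasmid of about 3.3 kb in the full sequence record. It is propagated at high copy in E. coli from a ColE1/pUC-type origin and selected with spectinomycin through the aadA (SmR) aminoglycoside adenylyltransferase gene. That gene sits downstream of remnants of a class 1 integron Pc promoter and a gentamicin-resistance fragment. The rrnB T1 and T2 terminators flank the cloning region and insulate it from read-through transcription. Short lacZα, lacI, MCS and T7 promoter annotations are backbone remnants rather than functional payload.

The insert is the synthetic TRE3G promoter, a third-generation Tet-responsive element with a minimal promoter that is activated when the Tet-On 3G transactivator binds in the presence of doxycycline. It lies between an attL-type site containing the attB4 core and an attR1-type site, the arrangement expected for an attB4/attB1r promoter-position entry clone. In an LR reaction this module can be joined upstream of a gene-of-interest entry clone and recombined into a destination vector, giving inducible expression in mammalian cells. The plasmid carries no transactivator, coding sequence or mammalian selection marker, so these must come from other components.

A second, 4.1 kb "sequencing result" record attached to this entry shows the same backbone. However, it annotates a human UbC promoter and an attR6 site in place of TRE3G and attR1. That record does not match the catalogue description and appears to represent a different clone from the same series.
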