Addgene plasmid #162924: C413-E31: attB4-TRE3Gp>-attB1r
Purpose: Gateway attB4/attB1r entry clone for inducible mammalian expression using the TRE3G promoter
Depositing lab: Dominic Esposito. Depositing organization: National Cancer Institute (NCI). Publication: Combinatorial assembly of clone libraries using site-specific recombination. Wall VE, Garvey LA, Mehalko JL, Procter LV, Esposito D. Methods Mol Biol. 2014;1116:193-208. doi: 10.1007/978-1-62703-764-8_14. PubMed 24395366.
Backbone
  Vector backbone: pDonr233
  Vector type: Synthetic Biology
Growth in bacteria
  Bacterial resistance: Spectinomycin, 50 μg/mL
  Growth temperature: 37°C
  Growth strain: DH5alpha
  Copy number: High Copy
Gene/Insert
  Gene/Insert name: Tet-regulated TRE3G minimal promoter
  Species: Synthetic
  Cloning method: Gateway Cloning
Terms and licenses: Academic/Nonprofit Terms; Industry Terms: Not Available to Industry
How to cite: C413-E31: attB4-TRE3Gp>-attB1r was a gift from Dominic Esposito (Addgene plasmid # 162924 ; http://n2t.net/addgene:162924 ; RRID:Addgene_162924)
